>Addgene plasmid #127347 | pCAGGs-RFP | depositor full sequence | sequence record 243525 | pCAGGs-RFP sequence 5438 bps
GTCGACATTGATTATTGACTAGTTATTAATAGTAATCAATTACGGGGTCATTAGTTCATAGCCCATATAT
GGAGTTCCGCGTTACATAACTTACGGTAAATGGCCCGCCTGGCTGACCGCCCAACGACCCCCGCCCATTG
ACGTCAATAATGACGTATGTTCCCATAGTAACGCCAATAGGGACTTTCCATTGACGTCAATGGGTGGAGT
ATTTACGGTAAACTGCCCACTTGGCAGTACATCAAGTGTATCATATGCCAAGTACGCCCCCTATTGACGT
CAATGACGGTAAATGGCCCGCCTGGCATTATGCCCAGTACATGACCTTATGGGACTTTCCTACTTGGCAG
TACATCTACGTATTAGTCATCGCTATTACCATGGTCGAGGTGAGCCCCACGTTCTGCTTCACTCTCCCCA
TCTCCCCCCCCTCCCCACCCCCAATTTTGTATTTATTTATTTTTTAATTATTTTGTGCAGCGATGGGGGC
GGGGGGGGGGGGGGGGCGCGCGCCAGGCGGGGCGGGGCGGGGCGAGGGGCGGGGCGGGGCGAGGCGGAGA
GGTGCGGCGGCAGCCAATCAGAGCGGCGCGCTCCGAAAGTTTCCTTTTATGGCGAGGCGGCGGCGGCGGC
GGCCCTATAAAAAGCGAAGCGCGCGGCGGGCGGGAGTCGCTGCGCGCTGCCTTCGCCCCGTGCCCCGCTC
CGCCGCCGCCTCGCGCCGCCCGCCCCGGCTCTGACTGACCGCGTTACTCCCACAGGTGAGCGGGCGGGAC
GGCCCTTCTCCTCCGGGCTGTAATTAGCGCTTGGTTTAATGACGGCTTGTTTCTTTTCTGTGGCTGCGTG
AAAGCCTTGAGGGGCTCCGGGAGGGCCCTTTGTGCGGGGGGAGCGGCTCGGGGGGTGCGTGCGTGTGTGT
GTGCGTGGGGAGCGCCGCGTGCGGCTCCGCGCTGCCCGGCGGCTGTGAGCGCTGCGGGCGCGGCGCGGGG
CTTTGTGCGCTCCGCAGTGTGCGCGAGGGGAGCGCGGCCGGGGGCGGTGCCCCGCGGTGCGGGGGGGGCT
GCGAGGGGAACAAAGGCTGCGTGCGGGGTGTGTGCGTGGGGGGGTGAGCAGGGGGTGTGGGCGCGTCGGT
CGGGCTGCAACCCCCCCTGCACCCCCCTCCCCGAGTTGCTGAGCACGGCCCGGCTTCGGGTGCGGGGCTC
CGTACGGGGCGTGGCGCGGGGCTCGCCGTGCCGGGCGGGGGGTGGCGGCAGGTGGGGGTGCCGGGCGGGG
CGGGGCCGCCTCGGGCCGGGGAGGGCTCGGGGGAGGGGCGCGGCGGCCCCCGGAGCGCCGGCGGCTGTCG
AGGCGCGGCGAGCCGCAGCCATTGCCTTTTATGGTAATCGTGCGAGAGGGCGCAGGGACTTCCTTTGTCC
CAAATCTGTGCGGAGCCGAAATCTGGGAGGCGCCGCCGCACCCCCTCTAGCGGGCGCGGGGCGAAGCGGT
GCGGCGCCGGCAGGAAGGAAATGGGCGGGGAGGGCCTTCGTGCGTCGCCGCGCCGCCGTCCCCTTCTCCC
TCTCCAGCCTCGGGGCTGTCCGCGGGGGGACGGCTGCCTTCGGGGGGGACGGGGCAGGGCGGGGTTCGGC
TTCTGGCGTGTGACCGGCGGCTCTAGAGCCTCTGCTAACCATGTTCATGCCTTCTTCTTTTTCCTACAGC
TCCTGGGCAACGTGCTGGTTATTGTGCTGTCTCATCATTTTGGCAAAGAATTGCCACCATGGTGTCTAAG
GGCGAAGAGCTGATTAAGGAGAACATGCACATGAAGCTGTACATGGAGGGCACCGTGAACAACCACCACT
TCAAGTGCACATCCGAGGGCGAAGGCAAGCCCTACGAGGGCACCCAGACCATGAGAATCAAGGTGGTCGA
GGGCGGCCCTCTCCCCTTCGCCTTCGACATCCTGGCTACCAGCTTCATGTACGGCAGCAGAACCTTCATC
AACCACACCCAGGGCATCCCCGACTTCTTTAAGCAGTCCTTCCCTGAGGGCTTCACATGGGAGAGAGTCA
CCACATACGAAGACGGGGGCGTGCTGACCGCTACCCAGGACACCAGCCTCCAGGACGGCTGCCTCATCTA
CAACGTCAAGATCAGAGGGGTGAACTTCCCATCCAACGGCCCTGTGATGCAGAAGAAAACACTCGGCTGG
GAGGCCAACACCGAGATGCTGTACCCCGCTGACGGCGGCCTGGAAGGCAGAAGCGACATGGCCCTGAAGC
TCGTGGGCGGGGGCCACCTGATCTGCAACTTCAAGACCACATACAGATCCAAGAAACCCGCTAAGAACCT
CAAGATGCCCGGCGTCTACTATGTGGACCACAGACTGGAAAGAATCAAGGAGGCCGACAAAGAGACCTAC
GTCGAGCAGCACGAGGTGGCTGTGGCCAGATACTGCGACCTCCCTAGCAAACTGGGGCACAAACTTAATT
GAGCTCGATCTTTTTCCCTCTGCCAAAAATTATGGGGACATCATGAAGCCCCTTGAGCATCTGACTTCTG
GCTAATAAAGGAAATTTATTTTCATTGCAATAGTGTGTTGGAATTTTTTGTGTCTCTCACTCGGAAGGAC
ATATGGGAGGGCAAATCATTTAAAACATCAGAATGAGTATTTGGTTTAGAGTTTGGCAACATATGCCCAT
ATGCTGGCTGCCATGAACAAAGGTTGGCTATAAAGAGGTCATCAGTATATGAAACAGCCCCCTGCTGTCC
ATTCCTTATTCCATAGAAAAGCCTTGACTTGAGGTTAGATTTTTTTTATATTTTGTTTTGTGTTATTTTT
TTCTTTAACATCCCTAAAATTTTCCTTACATGTTTTACTAGCCAGATTTTTCCTCCTCTCCTGACTACTC
CCAGTCATAGCTGTCCCTCTTCTCTTATGGAGATCCCTCGACCTGCAGCCCAAGCTTGGCGTAATCATGG
TCATAGCTGTTTCCTGTGTGAAATTGTTATCCGCTCACAATTCCACACAACATACGAGCCGGAAGCATAA
AGTGTAAAGCCTGGGGTGCCTAATGAGTGAGCTAACTCACATTAATTGCGTTGCGCTCACTGCCCGCTTT
CCAGTCGGGAAACCTGTCGTGCCAGCGGATCCGCATCTCAATTAGTCAGCAACCATAGTCCCGCCCCTAA
CTCCGCCCATCCCGCCCCTAACTCCGCCCAGTTCCGCCCATTCTCCGCCCCATGGCTGACTAATTTTTTT
TATTTATGCAGAGGCCGAGGCCGCCTCGGCCTCTGAGCTATTCCAGAAGTAGTGAGGAGGCTTTTTTGGA
GGCCTAGGCTTTTGCAAAAAGCTAACTTGTTTATTGCAGCTTATAATGGTTACAAATAAAGCAATAGCAT
CACAAATTTCACAAATAAAGCATTTTTTTCACTGCATTCTAGTTGTGGTTTGTCCAAACTCATCAATGTA
TCTTATCATGTCTGGATCCGCTGCATTAATGAATCGGCCAACGCGCGGGGAGAGGCGGTTTGCGTATTGG
GCGCTCTTCCGCTTCCTCGCTCACTGACTCGCTGCGCTCGGTCGTTCGGCTGCGGCGAGCGGTATCAGCT
CACTCAAAGGCGGTAATACGGTTATCCACAGAATCAGGGGATAACGCAGGAAAGAACATGTGAGCAAAAG
GCCAGCAAAAGGCCAGGAACCGTAAAAAGGCCGCGTTGCTGGCGTTTTTCCATAGGCTCCGCCCCCCTGA
CGAGCATCACAAAAATCGACGCTCAAGTCAGAGGTGGCGAAACCCGACAGGACTATAAAGATACCAGGCG
TTTCCCCCTGGAAGCTCCCTCGTGCGCTCTCCTGTTCCGACCCTGCCGCTTACCGGATACCTGTCCGCCT
TTCTCCCTTCGGGAAGCGTGGCGCTTTCTCATAGCTCACGCTGTAGGTATCTCAGTTCGGTGTAGGTCGT
TCGCTCCAAGCTGGGCTGTGTGCACGAACCCCCCGTTCAGCCCGACCGCTGCGCCTTATCCGGTAACTAT
CGTCTTGAGTCCAACCCGGTAAGACACGACTTATCGCCACTGGCAGCAGCCACTGGTAACAGGATTAGCA
GAGCGAGGTATGTAGGCGGTGCTACAGAGTTCTTGAAGTGGTGGCCTAACTACGGCTACACTAGAAGAAC
AGTATTTGGTATCTGCGCTCTGCTGAAGCCAGTTACCTTCGGAAAAAGAGTTGGTAGCTCTTGATCCGGC
AAACAAACCACCGCTGGTAGCGGTGGTTTTTTTGTTTGCAAGCAGCAGATTACGCGCAGAAAAAAAGGAT
CTCAAGAAGATCCTTTGATCTTTTCTACGGGGTCTGACGCTCAGTGGAACGAAAACTCACGTTAAGGGAT
TTTGGTCATGAGATTATCAAAAAGGATCTTCACCTAGATCCTTTTAAATTAAAAATGAAGTTTTAAATCA
ATCTAAAGTATATATGAGTAAACTTGGTCTGACAGTTACCAATGCTTAATCAGTGAGGCACCTATCTCAG
CGATCTGTCTATTTCGTTCATCCATAGTTGCCTGACTCCCCGTCGTGTAGATAACTACGATACGGGAGGG
CTTACCATCTGGCCCCAGTGCTGCAATGATACCGCGAGACCCACGCTCACCGGCTCCAGATTTATCAGCA
ATAAACCAGCCAGCCGGAAGGGCCGAGCGCAGAAGTGGTCCTGCAACTTTATCCGCCTCCATCCAGTCTA
TTAATTGTTGCCGGGAAGCTAGAGTAAGTAGTTCGCCAGTTAATAGTTTGCGCAACGTTGTTGCCATTGC
TACAGGCATCGTGGTGTCACGCTCGTCGTTTGGTATGGCTTCATTCAGCTCCGGTTCCCAACGATCAAGG
CGAGTTACATGATCCCCCATGTTGTGCAAAAAAGCGGTTAGCTCCTTCGGTCCTCCGATCGTTGTCAGAA
GTAAGTTGGCCGCAGTGTTATCACTCATGGTTATGGCAGCACTGCATAATTCTCTTACTGTCATGCCATC
CGTAAGATGCTTTTCTGTGACTGGTGAGTACTCAACCAAGTCATTCTGAGAATAGTGTATGCGGCGACCG
AGTTGCTCTTGCCCGGCGTCAATACGGGATAATACCGCGCCACATAGCAGAACTTTAAAAGTGCTCATCA
TTGGAAAACGTTCTTCGGGGCGAAAACTCTCAAGGATCTTACCGCTGTTGAGATCCAGTTCGATGTAACC
CACTCGTGCACCCAACTGATCTTCAGCATCTTTTACTTTCACCAGCGTTTCTGGGTGAGCAAAAACAGGA
AGGCAAAATGCCGCAAAAAAGGGAATAAGGGCGACACGGAAATGTTGAATACTCATACTCTTCCTTTTTC
AATATTATTGAAGCATTTATCAGGGTTATTGTCTCATGAGCGGATACATATTTGAATGTATTTAGAAAAA
TAAACAAATAGGGGTTCCGCGCACATTTCCCCGAAAAGTGCCACCTGG
Features (pLannotate 1.2.2; 17 found; start..end, strand, type, name):
      4..383     +  enhancer       CMV enhancer: human cytomegalovirus immediate early enhancer
    385..662     +  promoter       chicken β-actin promoter: No description available
    663..1679    +  intron         chimeric intron: chimera between introns from chicken β-actin and rabbit β-globin
   1677..1739    +  CDS            HBB (fragment): HBB_LEPEU - Experimental evidence at protein level: Swiss-Prot protein existence level 1. Involved in oxygen transport from the lung to the various peripheral tissues. From Lepus europaeus (European hare).
   1739..2452    +  CDS            TagRFP: monomeric derivative of red fluorescent protein from Entacmaea quadricolor (Merzlyak et al., 2007) mammalian codon-optimized
   2524..2579    +  polyA_signal   β-globin poly(A) signal: rabbit β-globin polyadenylation signal (Gil and Proudfoot, 1987)
   2964..2980    -  protein_bind   lac operator: The lac repressor binds to the lac operator to inhibit transcription in E. coli. This inhibition can be relieved by adding lactose or isopropyl-β-D-thiogalactopyranoside (IPTG). lac repressor encoded by lacI
   2988..3018    -  promoter       lac promoter: promoter for the E. coli lac operon
   3033..3054    -  protein_bind   CAP binding site: CAP binding activates transcription in the presence of cAMP. E. coli catabolite activator protein
   3067..3106    -  CDS            lacI (fragment): lac repressor; lacI; The lac repressor binds to the lac operator to inhibit transcription in E. coli. This inhibition can be relieved by adding lactose or isopropyl-β-D-thiogalactopyranoside (IPTG).
   3113..3135    +  promoter       SV40 promoter (fragment): SV40 enhancer and early promoter
   3159..3294    +  rep_origin     SV40 ori: SV40 origin of replication
   3314..3448    +  polyA_signal   SV40 poly(A) signal: SV40 polyadenylation signal
   3450..3504    -  CDS            lacI (fragment): lac repressor; lacI; The lac repressor binds to the lac operator to inhibit transcription in E. coli. This inhibition can be relieved by adding lactose or isopropyl-β-D-thiogalactopyranoside (IPTG).
   3687..4275    -  rep_origin     ori: high-copy-number ColE1/pMB1/pBR322/pUC origin of replication
   4446..5306    -  CDS            AmpR: β-lactamase; bla; confers resistance to ampicillin, carbenicillin, and related antibiotics
   5307..5411    -  promoter       AmpR promoter: bla
