>Addgene plasmid #127347 | pCAGGs-RFP | addgene full sequence | sequence record 246568 | Addgene NGS Result
GTCGACATTGATTATTGACTAGTTATTAATAGTAATCAATTACGGGGTCATTAGTTCATAGCCCATATAT
GGAGTTCCGCGTTACATAACTTACGGTAAATGGCCCGCCTGGCTGACCGCCCAACGACCCCCGCCCATTG
ACGTCAATAATGACGTATGTTCCCATAGTAACGCCAATAGGGACTTTCCATTGACGTCAATGGGTGGAGT
ATTTACGGTAAACTGCCCACTTGGCAGTACATCAAGTGTATCATATGCCAAGTACGCCCCCTATTGACGT
CAATGACGGTAAATGGCCCGCCTGGCATTATGCCCAGTACATGACCTTATGGGACTTTCCTACTTGGCAG
TACATCTACGTATTAGTCATCGCTATTACCATGGTCGAGGTGAGCCCCACGTTCTGCTTCACTCTCCCCA
TCTCCCCCCCCTCCCCACCCCCAATTTTGTATTTATTTATTTTTTAATTATTTTGTGCAGCGATGGGGGC
GGGGGGGGGGGGGGGGCGCGCGCCRGGGGGGGGGGGGGGGGGSGGGGGGSGGGGSGGGGSGRGGCGGAGA
GGTGCGGCGGCAGCCAATCAGAGCGGCGCGCTCCGAAAGTTTCCTTTTATGGCGAGGCGGCGGCGGCGGC
GGCCCTATAAAAAGCGAAGCGCGCGGCGGGCGGGAGTCGCTGCGCGCTGCCTTCGCCCCGTGCCCCGCTC
CGCCGCCGCCTCGCGCCGCCCGCCCCGGCTCTGACTGACCGCGTTACTCCCACAGGTGAGCGGGCGGGAC
GGCCCTTCTCCTCCGGGCTGTAATTAGCGCTTGGTTTAATGACGGCTTGTTTCTTTTCTGTGGCTGCGTG
AAAGCCTTGAGGGGCTCCGGGAGGGCCCTTTGTGCGGGGGGAGCGGCTCGGGGGGTGCGTGCGTGTGTGT
GTGCGTGGGGAGCGCCGCGTGCGGCTCCGCGCTGCCCGGCGGCTGTGAGCGCTGCGGGCGCGGCGCGGGG
CTTTGTGCGCTCCGCAGTGTGCGCGAGGGGAGCGCGGCCGGGGGCGGTGCCCCGCGGTGCGGGGGGGGCT
GCGAGGGGAACAAAGGCTGCGTGCGGGGTGTGTGCGTGGGGGGGTGAGCAGGGGGTGTGGGCGCGTCGGT
CGGGCTGCAACCCCCCCTGCACCCCCCTCCCCGAGTTGCTGAGCACGGCCCGGCTTCGGGTGCGGGGCTC
CGTACGGGGCGTGGCGCGGGGCTCGCCGTGCCGGGCGGGGGGTGGCGGCAGGTGGGGGTGCCGGGCGGGG
CGGGGCCGCCTCGGGCCGGGGRGGGCTCGGGGGRGGGGCGCGGCGGCCCCCGGAGCGCCGGCGGCTGTCG
AGGCGCGGCGAGCCGCAGCCATTGCCTTTTATGGTAATCGTGCGAGAGGGCGCAGGGACTTCCTTTGTCC
CAAATCTGTGCGGAGCCGAAATCTGGGAGGCGCCGCCGCACCCCCTCTAGCGGGCGCGGGGCGAAGCGGT
GCGGCGCCGGCAGGAAGGAAATGGGCGGGGAGGGCCTTCGTGCGTCGCCGCGCCGCCGTCCCCTTCTCCC
TCTCCAGCCTCGGGGCTGTCCGCGGGGGGACGGCTGCCTTCGGGGGGGACGGGGCAGGGCGGGGTTCGGC
TTCTGGCGTGTGACCGGCGGCTCTAGAGCCTCTGCTAACCATGTTCATGCCTTCTTCTTTTTCCTACAGC
TCCTGGGCAACGTGCTGGTTATTGTGCTGTCTCATCATTTTGGCAAAGAATTGCCACCATGGTGTCTAAG
GGCGAAGAGCTGATTAAGGAGAACATGCACATGAAGCTGTACATGGAGGGCACCGTGAACAACCACCACT
TCAAGTGCACATCCGAGGGCGAAGGCAAGCCCTACGAGGGCACCCAGACCATGAGAATCAAGGTGGTCGA
GGGCGGCCCTCTCCCCTTCGCCTTCGACATCCTGGCTACCAGCTTCATGTACGGCAGCAGAACCTTCATC
AACCACACCCAGGGCATCCCCGACTTCTTTAAGCAGTCCTTCCCTGAGGGCTTCACATGGGAGAGAGTCA
CCACATACGAAGACGGGGGCGTGCTGACCGCTACCCAGGACACCAGCCTCCAGGACGGCTGCCTCATCTA
CAACGTCAAGATCAGAGGGGTGAACTTCCCATCCAACGGCCCTGTGATGCAGAAGAAAACACTCGGCTGG
GAGGCCAACACCGAGATGCTGTACCCCGCTGACGGCGGCCTGGAAGGCAGAAGCGACATGGCCCTGAAGC
TCGTGGGCGGGGGCCACCTGATCTGCAACTTCAAGACCACATACAGATCCAAGAAACCCGCTAAGAACCT
CAAGATGCCCGGCGTCTACTATGTGGACCACAGACTGGAAAGAATCAAGGAGGCCGACAAAGAGACCTAC
GTCGAGCAGCACGAGGTGGCTGTGGCCAGATACTGCGACCTCCCTAGCAAACTGGGGCACAAACTTAATT
GAGCTCGATCTTTTTCCCTCTGCCAAAAATTATGGGGACATCATGAAGCCCCTTGAGCATCTGACTTCTG
GCTAATAAAGGAAATTTATTTTCATTGCAATAGTGTGTTGGAATTTTTTGTGTCTCTCACTCGGAAGGAC
ATATGGGAGGGCAAATCATTTAAAACATCAGAATGAGTATTTGGTTTAGAGTTTGGCAACATATGCCCAT
ATGCTGGCTGCCATGAACAAAGGTTGGCTATAAAGAGGTCATCAGTATATGAAACAGCCCCCTGCTGTCC
ATTCCTTATTCCATAGAAAAGCCTTGACTTGAGGTTAGATTTTTTTTATATTTTGTTTTGTGTTATTTTT
TTCTTTAACATCCCTAAAATTTTCCTTACATGTTTTACTAGCCAGATTTTTCCTCCTCTCCTGACTACTC
CCAGTCATAGCTGTCCCTCTTCTCTTATGGAGATCCCTCGACCTGCAGCCCAAGCTTGGCGTAATCATGG
TCATAGCTGTTTCCTGTGTGAAATTGTTATCCGCTCACAATTCCACACAACATACGAGCCGGAAGCATAA
AGTGTAAAGCCTGGGGTGCCTAATGAGTGAGCTAACTCACATTAATTGCGTTGCGCTCACTGCCCGCTTT
CCAGTCGGGAAACCTGTCGTGCCAGCGGATCCGCATCTCAATTAGTCAGCAACCATAGTCCCGCCCCTAA
CTCCGCCCATCCCGCCCCTAACTCCGCCCAGTTCCGCCCATTCTCCGCCCCATGGCTGACTAATTTTTTT
TATTTATGCAGAGGCCGAGGCCGCCTCGGCCTCTGAGCTATTCCAGAAGTAGTGAGGAGGCTTTTTTGGA
GGCCTAGGCTTTTGCAAAAAGCTAACTTGTTTATTGCAGCTTATAATGGTTACAAATAAAGCAATAGCAT
CACAAATTTCACAAATAAAGCATTTTTTTCACTGCATTCTAGTTGTGGTTTGTCCAAACTCATCAATGTA
TCTTATCATGTCTGGATCCGCTGCATTAATGAATCGGCCAACGCGCGGGGAGAGGCGGTTTGCGTATTGG
GCGCTCTTCCGCTTCCTCGCTCACTGACTCGCTGCGCTCGGTCGTTCGGCTGCGGCGAGCGGTATCAGCT
CACTCAAAGGCGGTAATACGGTTATCCACAGAATCAGGGGATAACGCAGGAAAGAACATGTGAGCAAAAG
GCCAGCAAAAGGCCAGGAACCGTAAAAAGGCCGCGTTGCTGGCGTTTTTCCATAGGCTCCGCCCCCCTGA
CGAGCATCACAAAAATCGACGCTCAAGTCAGAGGTGGCGAAACCCGACAGGACTATAAAGATACCAGGCG
TTTCCCCCTGGAAGCTCCCTCGTGCGCTCTCCTGTTCCGACCCTGCCGCTTACCGGATACCTGTCCGCCT
TTCTCCCTTCGGGAAGCGTGGCGCTTTCTCATAGCTCACGCTGTAGGTATCTCAGTTCGGTGTAGGTCGT
TCGCTCCAAGCTGGGCTGTGTGCACGAACCCCCCGTTCAGCCCGACCGCTGCGCCTTATCCGGTAACTAT
CGTCTTGAGTCCAACCCGGTAAGACACGACTTATCGCCACTGGCAGCAGCCACTGGTAACAGGATTAGCA
GAGCGAGGTATGTAGGCGGTGCTACAGAGTTCTTGAAGTGGTGGCCTAACTACGGCTACACTAGAAGAAC
AGTATTTGGTATCTGCGCTCTGCTGAAGCCAGTTACCTTCGGAAAAAGAGTTGGTAGCTCTTGATCCGGC
AAACAAACCACCGCTGGTAGCGGTGGTTTTTTTGTTTGCAAGCAGCAGATTACGCGCAGAAAAAAAGGAT
CTCAAGAAGATCCTTTGATCTTTTCTACGGGGTCTGACGCTCAGTGGAACGAAAACTCACGTTAAGGGAT
TTTGGTCATGAGATTATCAAAAAGGATCTTCACCTAGATCCTTTTAAATTAAAAATGAAGTTTTAAATCA
ATCTAAAGTATATATGAGTAAACTTGGTCTGACAGTTACCAATGCTTAATCAGTGAGGCACCTATCTCAG
CGATCTGTCTATTTCGTTCATCCATAGTTGCCTGACTCCCCGTCGTGTAGATAACTACGATACGGGAGGG
CTTACCATCTGGCCCCAGTGCTGCAATGATACCGCGAGACCCACGCTCACCGGCTCCAGATTTATCAGCA
ATAAACCAGCCAGCCGGAAGGGCCGAGCGCAGAAGTGGTCCTGCAACTTTATCCGCCTCCATCCAGTCTA
TTAATTGTTGCCGGGAAGCTAGAGTAAGTAGTTCGCCAGTTAATAGTTTGCGCAACGTTGTTGCCATTGC
TACAGGCATCGTGGTGTCACGCTCGTCGTTTGGTATGGCTTCATTCAGCTCCGGTTCCCAACGATCAAGG
CGAGTTACATGATCCCCCATGTTGTGCAAAAAAGCGGTTAGCTCCTTCGGTCCTCCGATCGTTGTCAGAA
GTAAGTTGGCCGCAGTGTTATCACTCATGGTTATGGCAGCACTGCATAATTCTCTTACTGTCATGCCATC
CGTAAGATGCTTTTCTGTGACTGGTGAGTACTCAACCAAGTCATTCTGAGAATAGTGTATGCGGCGACCG
AGTTGCTCTTGCCCGGCGTCAATACGGGATAATACCGCGCCACATAGCAGAACTTTAAAAGTGCTCATCA
TTGGAAAACGTTCTTCGGGGCGAAAACTCTCAAGGATCTTACCGCTGTTGAGATCCAGTTCGATGTAACC
CACTCGTGCACCCAACTGATCTTCAGCATCTTTTACTTTCACCAGCGTTTCTGGGTGAGCAAAAACAGGA
AGGCAAAATGCCGCAAAAAAGGGAATAAGGGCGACACGGAAATGTTGAATACTCATACTCTTCCTTTTTC
AATATTATTGAAGCATTTATCAGGGTTATTGTCTCATGAGCGGATACATATTTGAATGTATTTAGAAAAA
TAAACAAATAGGGGTTCCGCGCACATTTCCCCGAAAAGTGCCACCTGG
Features (pLannotate 1.2.2; 17 found; start..end, strand, type, name):
      4..383     +  enhancer       CMV enhancer: human cytomegalovirus immediate early enhancer
    385..662     +  promoter       chicken β-actin promoter: No description available
    663..1679    +  intron         chimeric intron: chimera between introns from chicken β-actin and rabbit β-globin
   1677..1739    +  CDS            HBB (fragment): HBB_LEPEU - Experimental evidence at protein level: Swiss-Prot protein existence level 1. Involved in oxygen transport from the lung to the various peripheral tissues. From Lepus europaeus (European hare).
   1739..2452    +  CDS            TagRFP: monomeric derivative of red fluorescent protein from Entacmaea quadricolor (Merzlyak et al., 2007) mammalian codon-optimized
   2524..2579    +  polyA_signal   β-globin poly(A) signal: rabbit β-globin polyadenylation signal (Gil and Proudfoot, 1987)
   2964..2980    -  protein_bind   lac operator: The lac repressor binds to the lac operator to inhibit transcription in E. coli. This inhibition can be relieved by adding lactose or isopropyl-β-D-thiogalactopyranoside (IPTG). lac repressor encoded by lacI
   2988..3018    -  promoter       lac promoter: promoter for the E. coli lac operon
   3033..3054    -  protein_bind   CAP binding site: CAP binding activates transcription in the presence of cAMP. E. coli catabolite activator protein
   3067..3106    -  CDS            lacI (fragment): lac repressor; lacI; The lac repressor binds to the lac operator to inhibit transcription in E. coli. This inhibition can be relieved by adding lactose or isopropyl-β-D-thiogalactopyranoside (IPTG).
   3113..3135    +  promoter       SV40 promoter (fragment): SV40 enhancer and early promoter
   3159..3294    +  rep_origin     SV40 ori: SV40 origin of replication
   3314..3448    +  polyA_signal   SV40 poly(A) signal: SV40 polyadenylation signal
   3450..3504    -  CDS            lacI (fragment): lac repressor; lacI; The lac repressor binds to the lac operator to inhibit transcription in E. coli. This inhibition can be relieved by adding lactose or isopropyl-β-D-thiogalactopyranoside (IPTG).
   3687..4275    -  rep_origin     ori: high-copy-number ColE1/pMB1/pBR322/pUC origin of replication
   4446..5306    -  CDS            AmpR: β-lactamase; bla; confers resistance to ampicillin, carbenicillin, and related antibiotics
   5307..5411    -  promoter       AmpR promoter: bla
