[The description below was written by a language model from this plasmid's Addgene catalogue record and pLannotate feature annotations shown in this document.]
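Description:
pCAGGs-RFP is a 5,438 bp mammalian expression plasmid built on the pCAGGs backbone that drives constitutive expression of a red fluorescent protein. It is propagated in E. coli through a ColE1/pUC-type origin, which the annotation classes as high-copy although the catalogue lists copy number as unknown. Selection is with ampicillin, through a β-lactamase gene under its own bla promoter. The plasmid carries no mammalian selection marker, so the design suits transient transfection.

The expression cassette uses the composite CAG (CAGGS) promoter. This consists of the human cytomegalovirus immediate-early enhancer, the chicken β-actin promoter, and a chimeric intron derived from chicken β-actin and rabbit β-globin sequences. Together these give strong, broadly active transcription in many mammalian cell types. A short β-globin-derived fragment is annotated at the intron's 3′ boundary, immediately before the reporter. It probably reflects residual globin exon sequence from the backbone rather than an intended fusion partner. The 714 bp insert, introduced by Gibson cloning, is identified in the feature table as TagRFP, a mammalian codon-optimised monomeric red fluorescent protein derived from Entacmaea quadricolor. Transcripts are terminated by the rabbit β-globin polyadenylation signal.

The remaining backbone contains leftover lac promoter, operator and CAP-binding elements and small lacI fragments, none of which has an evident role here. It also carries an SV40 origin of replication with an adjacent SV40 poly(A) signal. The SV40 origin can support episomal amplification in cells expressing large T antigen. The record gives no application beyond constitutive RFP expression, which would typically serve as a transfection marker or fluorescence control.
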