Addgene plasmid #127347: pCAGGs-RFP
Purpose: Expresses RFP constitutively via the CAGGS promoter in mammalian cells
Depositing lab: Phil Sharp. Depositing organization: Massachusetts Institute of Technology.
Backbone
  Vector backbone: pCAGGs
  Backbone manufacturer: Allan Gurtan (Phil Sharp Lab)
  Total vector size (bp): 5438
  Vector type: Mammalian Expression
Growth in bacteria
  Bacterial resistance: Ampicillin, 100 μg/mL
  Growth temperature: 37°C
  Growth strain: DH5alpha
  Copy number: Unknown
Gene/Insert
  Gene/Insert name: Red Fluorescent Protein (alt name: RFP)
  Species: Synthetic
  Insert size (bp): 714
  Promoter: CAGGS Promoter
  Cloning method: Gibson Cloning
  Sequencing primers: 5′ GGTTCGGCTTCTGGCGTGTGACC; 3′ CCCATATGTCCTTCCGAGTG
Terms and licenses: Academic/Nonprofit Terms; Industry Terms: Not Available to Industry
How to cite: pCAGGs-RFP was a gift from Phil Sharp (Addgene plasmid # 127347 ; http://n2t.net/addgene:127347 ; RRID:Addgene_127347)
